Addgene plasmid #69025: sfGFP-Cx43K258stop
Purpose: Expresses rat Cx43 (Gja1 CDS) truncated at amino acid 258 and tagged with sfGFP (V206-version) on the N-terminus. CMV promoter.
Depositing lab: David Spray. Depositing organization: Albert Einstein College of Medicine. Publication: Connexin Type and Fluorescent Protein-fusion Tag Determine Structural Stability of Gap Junction Plaques. Stout RF Jr, Snapp EL, Spray DC. J Biol Chem. 2015 Aug 11. pii: jbc.M115.659979. 10.1074/jbc.M115.659979 PubMed 26265468.
Backbone
  Vector backbone: EGFP-C1
  Total vector size (bp): 5514
  Vector type: Mammalian Expression
  Selectable markers: Neomycin (select with G418)
Growth in bacteria
  Bacterial resistance: Kanamycin, 50 μg/mL
  Growth temperature: 37°C
  Growth strain: JM109
  Copy number: High Copy
Gene/Insert
  Gene/Insert name: Cx43
  Species: R. norvegicus (rat)
  Insert size (bp): 768
  Mutation: non-monomerized sfGFP fused in frame to N-terminus of truncated Cx43delete codons 258-381 of the Cx43 CDS
  Entrez Gene: Gja1 (a.k.a. Cx43, Cxnk1)
  Promoter: CMV
  Tag / fusion protein: super folder GFP (N terminal on insert)
  Cloning method: Ligation Independent Cloning
  Sequencing primers: 5′ CMV; 3′ C1N1-rev: ACCTCTACAAATGTGGTATGGCTGATTATG
Terms and licenses: Academic/Nonprofit Terms; Industry Terms: Not Available to Industry
Depositor comments: Note all connexins tested that have a fluorescent protein fused to the connexin amino-terminus do not form functional channels. This plasmid forms gap junction plaque structures but does not produce intercellular coupling.
How to cite: sfGFP-Cx43K258stop was a gift from David Spray (Addgene plasmid # 69025 ; http://n2t.net/addgene:69025 ; RRID:Addgene_69025)
