[The description below was written by a language model from this plasmid's Addgene catalogue record and pLannotate feature annotations shown in this document.]
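Description:
sfGFP-Cx43K258stop is a mammalian expression plasmid of about 5.5 kb built on the EGFP-C1 backbone, in which the original fluorescent protein has been replaced by superfolder GFP. It is maintained in E. coli at high copy from a ColE1/pUC-type origin and also carries an f1 phage origin. A single Tn5 aminoglycoside phosphotransferase gene (NeoR/KanR) provides both selections. It is preceded by a bacterial bla-type promoter for kanamycin resistance and by the SV40 enhancer/early promoter for G418 selection in mammalian cells, and it is terminated by the HSV TK polyadenylation signal. The short ble, bGH poly(A) and SV40 large T fragments in the feature table are partial matches, probably backbone remnants rather than functional elements.

The payload is driven by the human CMV immediate-early enhancer and promoter and ends at the SV40 poly(A) signal. It encodes mammalian codon-optimized sfGFP, the V206 version that has not been monomerized. This is joined in frame through a short stretch of residual multiple cloning site to the N-terminus of rat connexin 43 (Gja1). The connexin coding sequence is truncated by deleting codons 258–381, which removes most of the cytoplasmic C-terminal tail. The automated annotation labels this segment as mouse Gja1, but that reflects the closest database match, and the catalogue entry records the species as rat.

The depositor notes that connexins carrying a fluorescent protein at the amino-terminus do not form functional channels. This fusion assembles into gap junction plaque structures but gives no intercellular coupling. It is therefore suited to imaging plaque formation and structural stability, the subject of the associated study on how connexin type and fluorescent tag affect plaques, rather than to functional coupling assays.
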