Features (pLannotate 1.2.2; 16 found; start..end, strand, type, name):
     61..364     +  enhancer       CMV enhancer: human cytomegalovirus immediate early enhancer
    365..568     +  promoter       CMV promoter: human cytomegalovirus (CMV) immediate early promoter
    613..1330    +  CDS            superfolder GFP (fragment): GFP variant that folds robustly even when fused to poorly folded proteins (Pédelacq et al., 2006) mammalian codon-optimized
   1330..1352    +  misc_feature   MCS (fragment): multiple cloning site
   1354..2124    +  CDS            Gja1 (fragment): CXA1_MOUSE - Also known as Cxn-43. Experimental evidence at protein level: Swiss-Prot protein existence level 1. Connexin 43 is possibly the ATP-induced pore of mouse macrophages. From Mus musculus (Mouse).
   2128..2177    +  misc_feature   MCS (fragment): multiple cloning site
   2194..2278    +  CDS            large T antigen (fragment): large T antigen from SV40 (simian virus 40)
   2301..2422    +  polyA_signal   SV40 poly(A) signal: SV40 polyadenylation signal
   2456..2884    -  rep_origin     f1 ori (sequence partly withheld): f1 bacteriophage origin of replication; arrow indicates direction of (+) strand synthesis
   2911..3015    +  promoter       AmpR promoter: bla
   3017..3374    +  promoter       SV40 promoter: SV40 enhancer and early promoter
   3409..4203    +  CDS            NeoR/KanR: aminoglycoside phosphotransferase from Tn5; aph(3')-II (or nptII); confers resistance to neomycin, kanamycin, and G418 (Geneticin®)
   4224..4376    +  CDS            ble (fragment): BLE_KLEPN - Experimental evidence at protein level: Swiss-Prot protein existence level 1. Binding protein with a strong affinity to the bleomycin family of antibiotics. Binds to CL990; an antimitotic-antibiotic compound. From Klebsiella pneumoniae.
   4435..4482    +  polyA_signal   HSV TK poly(A) signal: herpes simplex virus thymidine kinase polyadenylation signal (Cole and Stacy, 1985)
   4573..4589    -  polyA_signal   bGH poly(A) signal (fragment): bovine growth hormone polyadenylation signal
   4811..5399    +  rep_origin     ori: high-copy-number ColE1/pMB1/pBR322/pUC origin of replication
>Addgene plasmid #69025 | sfGFP-Cx43K258stop | depositor full sequence | sequence record 127523 | Full plasmid sequence
TAGTTATTAATAGTAATCAATTACGGGGTCATTAGTTCATAGCCCATATATGGAGTTCCGCGTTACATAA
CTTACGGTAAATGGCCCGCCTGGCTGACCGCCCAACGACCCCCGCCCATTGACGTCAATAATGACGTATG
TTCCCATAGTAACGCCAATAGGGACTTTCCATTGACGTCAATGGGTGGAGTATTTACGGTAAACTGCCCA
CTTGGCAGTACATCAAGTGTATCATATGCCAAGTACGCCCCCTATTGACGTCAATGACGGTAAATGGCCC
GCCTGGCATTATGCCCAGTACATGACCTTATGGGACTTTCCTACTTGGCAGTACATCTACGTATTAGTCA
TCGCTATTACCATGGTGATGCGGTTTTGGCAGTACATCAATGGGCGTGGATAGCGGTTTGACTCACGGGG
ATTTCCAAGTCTCCACCCCATTGACGTCAATGGGAGTTTGTTTTGGCACCAAAATCAACGGGACTTTCCA
AAATGTCGTAACAACTCCGCCCCATTGACGCAAATGGGCGGTAGGCGTGTACGGTGGGAGGTCTATATAA
GCAGAGCTGGTTTAGTGAACCGTCAGATCCGCTAGCGCTACCGGTCGCCACCATGGTGAGCAAGGGCGAG
GAGCTGTTCACCGGGGTGGTGCCCATCCTGGTCGAGCTGGACGGCGACGTAAACGGCCACAAGTTCAGCG
TGCGCGGCGAGGGCGAGGGCGATGCCACCAACGGCAAGCTGACCCTGAAGTTCATCTGCACCACCGGCAA
GCTGCCCGTGCCCTGGCCCACCCTCGTGACCACCCTGACCTACGGCGTGCAGTGCTTCAGCCGCTACCCC
GACCACATGAAGCGCCACGACTTCTTCAAGTCCGCCATGCCCGAAGGCTACGTCCAGGAGCGCACCATCA
GCTTCAAGGACGACGGCACCTACAAGACCCGCGCCGAGGTGAAGTTCGAGGGCGACACCCTGGTGAACCG
CATCGAGCTGAAGGGCATCGACTTCAAGGAGGACGGCAACATCCTGGGGCACAAGCTGGAGTACAACTTC
AACAGCCACAACGTCTATATCACCGCCGACAAGCAGAAGAACGGCATCAAGGCCAACTTCAAGATCCGCC
ACAACGTGGAGGACGGCAGCGTGCAGCTCGCCGACCACTACCAGCAGAACACCCCCATCGGCGACGGCCC
CGTGCTGCTGCCCGACAACCACTACCTGAGCACCCAGTCCGTGCTGAGCAAAGACCCCAACGAGAAGCGC
GATCACATGGTCCTGCTGGAGTTCGTGACCGCCGCCGGGATCACTCACGGCATGGACGAGCTGTACAAGT
CCGGACTCAGATCTCGAGCTCAGATGGGTGACTGGAGTGCCTTGGGGAAGCTTCTGGACAAGGTCCAAGC
CTACTCCACCGCTGGAGGGAAGGTGTGGCTGTCAGTGCTCTTCATATTCAGAATCCTGCTCCTGGGGACA
GCTGTTGAGTCAGCTTGGGGTGATGAACAGTCTGCCTTTCGCTGTAACACTCAACAACCTGGCTGCGAAA
ACGTCTGCTATGACAAGTCCTTCCCCATCTCTCACGTGCGCTTCTGGGTCCTTCAGATCATATTCGTGTC
TGTGCCCACCCTCCTGTACTTGGCCCATGTGTTCTATGTGATGAGGAAGGAAGAGAAGCTAAACAAGAAA
GAAGAGGAGCTCAAAGTGGCCCAGACTGACGGGGTCAACGTGGAGATGCACCTGAAGCAGATTGAAATCA
AGAAGTTCAAGTACGGGATTGAAGAGCACGGCAAGGTGAAAATGAGGGGCGGCTTGCTGAGAACCTACAT
CATCAGCATCCTCTTCAAGTCTGTCTTCGAGGTGGCCTTCCTGCTCATCCAGTGGTACATCTATGGGTTC
AGCTTGAGCGCGGTCTACACCTGCAAGAGAGATCCCTGCCCCCACCAGGTAGACTGCTTCCTCTCACGTC
CCACGGAGAAAACCATCTTCATCATCTTCATGCTGGTGGTGTCCTTGGTGTCTCTCGCTTTGAACATCAT
TGAGCTCTTCTACGTCTTCTTCAAAGGCGTTAAGGATCGCGTGAAGGGAAGAAGCGATCCTTACCACGCC
ACCACTGGCCCACTGAGCCCATCATAAGAGCTCAAGCTTCGAATTCTGCAGTCGACGGTACCGCGGGCCC
GGGATCCACCGGATCTAGATAACTGATCATAATCAGCCATACCACATTTGTAGAGGTTTTACTTGCTTTA
AAAAACCTCCCACACCTCCCCCTGAACCTGAAACATAAAATGAATGCAATTGTTGTTGTTAACTTGTTTA
TTGCAGCTTATAATGGTTACAAATAAAGCAATAGCATCACAAATTTCACAAATAAAGCATTTTTTTCACT
GCATTCTAGTTGTGGTTTGTCCAAACTCATCAATGTATCTTAACGCGTAAATTGTAAGCGTTAATATTTT
GTTAAAATTCGCGTTAAATTTTTGTTAAATCAGCTCATTTTTTAACCAATAGGCCGAAATCGGCAAAATC
CCTTATAAATCAAAAGAATAGACCGAGATAGGGT
[37 nt withheld, positions 2555-2591]
AAAGAACGTGGACTCCAACGTCAAAGG
[49 nt withheld, positions 2619-2667]
T
[91 nt withheld, positions 2669-2759]
G
[124 nt withheld, positions 2761-2884]
CAGGTGGCACTTTTCGGGGAAATGTGCGCGGAACCCCTATTTGTTTATTTTTCTAAATACATTCAAATAT
GTATCCGCTCATGAGACAATAACCCTGATAAATGCTTCAATAATATTGAAAAAGGAAGAGTCCTGAGGCG
GAAAGAACCAGCTGTGGAATGTGTGTCAGTTAGGGTGTGGAAAGTCCCCAGGCTCCCCAGCAGGCAGAAG
TATGCAAAGCATGCATCTCAATTAGTCAGCAACCAGGTGTGGAAAGTCCCCAGGCTCCCCAGCAGGCAGA
AGTATGCAAAGCATGCATCTCAATTAGTCAGCAACCATAGTCCCGCCCCTAACTCCGCCCATCCCGCCCC
TAACTCCGCCCAGTTCCGCCCATTCTCCGCCCCATGGCTGACTAATTTTTTTTATTTATGCAGAGGCCGA
GGCCGCCTCGGCCTCTGAGCTATTCCAGAAGTAGTGAGGAGGCTTTTTTGGAGGCCTAGGCTTTTGCAAA
GATCGATCAAGAGACAGGATGAGGATCGTTTCGCATGATTGAACAAGATGGATTGCACGCAGGTTCTCCG
GCCGCTTGGGTGGAGAGGCTATTCGGCTATGACTGGGCACAACAGACAATCGGCTGCTCTGATGCCGCCG
TGTTCCGGCTGTCAGCGCAGGGGCGCCCGGTTCTTTTTGTCAAGACCGACCTGTCCGGTGCCCTGAATGA
ACTGCAAGACGAGGCAGCGCGGCTATCGTGGCTGGCCACGACGGGCGTTCCTTGCGCAGCTGTGCTCGAC
GTTGTCACTGAAGCGGGAAGGGACTGGCTGCTATTGGGCGAAGTGCCGGGGCAGGATCTCCTGTCATCTC
ACCTTGCTCCTGCCGAGAAAGTATCCATCATGGCTGATGCAATGCGGCGGCTGCATACGCTTGATCCGGC
TACCTGCCCATTCGACCACCAAGCGAAACATCGCATCGAGCGAGCACGTACTCGGATGGAAGCCGGTCTT
GTCGATCAGGATGATCTGGACGAAGAGCATCAGGGGCTCGCGCCAGCCGAACTGTTCGCCAGGCTCAAGG
CGAGCATGCCCGACGGCGAGGATCTCGTCGTGACCCATGGCGATGCCTGCTTGCCGAATATCATGGTGGA
AAATGGCCGCTTTTCTGGATTCATCGACTGTGGCCGGCTGGGTGTGGCGGACCGCTATCAGGACATAGCG
TTGGCTACCCGTGATATTGCTGAAGAGCTTGGCGGCGAATGGGCTGACCGCTTCCTCGTGCTTTACGGTA
TCGCCGCTCCCGATTCGCAGCGCATCGCCTTCTATCGCCTTCTTGACGAGTTCTTCTGAGCGGGACTCTG
GGGTTCGAAATGACCGACCAAGCGACGCCCAACCTGCCATCACGAGATTTCGATTCCACCGCCGCCTTCT
ATGAAAGGTTGGGCTTCGGAATCGTTTTCCGGGACGCCGGCTGGATGATCCTCCAGCGCGGGGATCTCAT
GCTGGAGTTCTTCGCCCACCCTAGGGGGAGGCTAACTGAAACACGGAAGGAGACAATACCGGAAGGAACC
CGCGCTATGACGGCAATAAAAAGACAGAATAAAACGCACGGTGTTGGGTCGTTTGTTCATAAACGCGGGG
TTCGGTCCCAGGGCTGGCACTCTGTCGATACCCCACCGAGACCCCATTGGGGCCAATACGCCCGCGTTTC
TTCCTTTTCCCCACCCCACCCCCCAAGTTCGGGTGAAGGCCCAGGGCTCGCAGCCAACGTCGGGGCGGCA
GGCCCTGCCATAGCCTCAGGTTACTCATATATACTTTAGATTGATTTAAAACTTCATTTTTAATTTAAAA
GGATCTAGGTGAAGATCCTTTTTGATAATCTCATGACCAAAATCCCTTAACGTGAGTTTTCGTTCCACTG
AGCGTCAGACCCCGTAGAAAAGATCAAAGGATCTTCTTGAGATCCTTTTTTTCTGCGCGTAATCTGCTGC
TTGCAAACAAAAAAACCACCGCTACCAGCGGTGGTTTGTTTGCCGGATCAAGAGCTACCAACTCTTTTTC
CGAAGGTAACTGGCTTCAGCAGAGCGCAGATACCAAATACTGTCCTTCTAGTGTAGCCGTAGTTAGGCCA
CCACTTCAAGAACTCTGTAGCACCGCCTACATACCTCGCTCTGCTAATCCTGTTACCAGTGGCTGCTGCC
AGTGGCGATAAGTCGTGTCTTACCGGGTTGGACTCAAGACGATAGTTACCGGATAAGGCGCAGCGGTCGG
GCTGAACGGGGGGTTCGTGCACACAGCCCAGCTTGGAGCGAACGACCTACACCGAACTGAGATACCTACA
GCGTGAGCTATGAGAAAGCGCCACGCTTCCCGAAGGGAGAAAGGCGGACAGGTATCCGGTAAGCGGCAGG
GTCGGAACAGGAGAGCGCACGAGGGAGCTTCCAGGGGGAAACGCCTGGTATCTTTATAGTCCTGTCGGGT
TTCGCCACCTCTGACTTGAGCGTCGATTTTTGTGATGCTCGTCAGGGGGGCGGAGCCTATGGAAAAACGC
CAGCAACGCGGCCTTTTTACGGTTCCTGGCCTTTTGCTGGCCTTTTGCTCACATGTTCTTTCCTGCGTTA
TCCCCTGATTCTGTGGATAACCGTATTACCGCCATGCAT
