>Addgene plasmid #69025 | sfGFP-Cx43K258stop | addgene partial sequence | sequence record 127524 | pEGFP-R 5'-acctctacaaatgtggtatg-3'
GATCCGGTGGATCCCGGGCCCGCGGTACCGTCGACTGCAGAATTCGAAGCTTGAGCTCTTATGATGGGCT
CAGTGGGCCAGTGGTGGCGTGGTAAGGATCGCTTCTTCCCTTCACGCGATCCTTAACGCCTTTGAAGAAG
ACGTAGAAGAGCTCAATGATGTTCAAAGCGAGAGACACCAAGGACACCACCAGCATGAAGATGATGAAGA
TGGTTTTCTCCGTGGGACGTGAGAGGAAGCAGTCTACCTGGTGGGGGCAGGGATCTCTCTTGCAGGTGTA
GACCGCGCTCAAGCTGAACCCATAGATGTACCACTGGATGAGCAGGAAGGCCACCTCGAAGACAGACTTG
AAGAGGATGCTGATGATGTAGGTTCTCAGCAAGCCGCCCCTCATTTTCACCTTGCCGTGCTCTTCAATCC
CGTACTTGAACTTCTTGATTTCAATCTGCTTCAGGTGCATCTCCACGTTGACCCCGTCAGTCTGGGCCAC
TTTGAGCTCCTCTTCTTTCTTGTTTAGCTTCTCTTCCTTCCTCATCACATAGAACACATGGGCCAAGTAC
AGGAGGGTGGGCACAGACACGAATATGATCTGAAGGACCCAGAAGCGCACGTGAGAGATGGGGAAGGACT
TGTCATAGCAGACGTTTTCGCAGCCAGGTTGTTGAGTGTTACAGCGAAAGGCAGACTGTTCATCACCCCA
AGCTGACTCAACAGCTGTCCCCAGGAGCAGGATTCTGAATATGAAGAGCACTGACAGCCACACCTTCCCT
CCAGCGGTGGAGTAGGCTTGGACCTTGTCCAGAAGCTTCCCCAAGGCACTCCAGTCACCCATCTGAGCTC
GAGATCTGAGTCCGGACTTGTACAGCTCGTCCATGCCGTGAGTGATCCCGGCGGCGGTCACGAACTCCAG
CAGGACCATGTGATCGCGCTTCTCGTTGGGGTCTTTGCTCAGCACGGACTGGGTGCTCAGGTAGTGGTTG
TCGGGCAGCAGCAC
