>Addgene plasmid #69025 | sfGFP-Cx43K258stop | addgene partial sequence | sequence record 127525 | CMV-F 5'-CGCAAATGGGCGGTAGGCGTG-3'
AGCAGAGCTGGTTTAGTGAACCGTCAGATCCGCTAGCGCTACCGGTCGCCACCATGGTGAGCAAGGGCGA
GGAGCTGTTCACCGGGGTGGTGCCCATCCTGGTCGAGCTGGACGGCGACGTAAACGGCCACAAGTTCAGC
GTGCGCGGCGAGGGCGAGGGCGATGCCACCAACGGCAAGCTGACCCTGAAGTTCATCTGCACCACCGGCA
AGCTGCCCGTGCCCTGGCCCACCCTCGTGACCACCCTGACCTACGGCGTGCAGTGCTTCAGCCGCTACCC
CGACCACATGAAGCGCCACGACTTCTTCAAGTCCGCCATGCCCGAAGGCTACGTCCAGGAGCGCACCATC
AGCTTCAAGGACGACGGCACCTACAAGACCCGCGCCGAGGTGAAGTTCGAGGGCGACACCCTGGTGAACC
GCATCGAGCTGAAGGGCATCGACTTCAAGGAGGACGGCAACATCCTGGGGCACAAGCTGGAGTACAACTT
CAACAGCCACAACGTCTATATCACCGCCGACAAGCAGAAGAACGGCATCAAGGCCAACTTCAAGATCCGC
CACAACGTGGAGGACGGCAGCGTGCAGCTCGCCGACCACTACCAGCAGAACACCCCCATCGGCGACGGCC
CCGTGCTGCTGCCCGACAACCACTACCTGAGCACCCAGTCCGTGCTGAGCAAAGACCCCAACGAGAAGCG
CGATCACATGGTCCTGCTGGAGTTCGTGACCGCCGCCGGGATCACTCACGGCATGGACGAGCTGTACAAG
TCCGGACTCAGATCTCGAGCTCAGATGGGTGACTGGAGTGCCTTGGGGAAGCTTCTGGACAAGGTCCAAG
CCTACTCCACCGCTGGAGGGAAGGTGTGGCTGTCAGTGCTCTTCATATTCAGAATCCTGCTCCTGGGGAC
AGCTGTTGAGTCAGCTTGGGGTGATGAACAGTCTGCCTTTCGCTGTAACACTCAACAACCTGGCTGCGAA
AACGTCTGCTATGACAAGTCCTTCCCCATCTCTCACGTGCGCTTCTGGGTCCTTCAGATCATATTCGTGT
CTGTGCCCACCCTCCTGTACTTGGCCCATGTGTTCTATGTGATGAGGAAGGAAGAGAAGCTAAACA
